>Addgene plasmid #208973 | Recruited polymerase expression - pCMV-T7-ePhi29-CC(N5) (LM2719) | addgene full sequence | sequence record 415830 | Addgene NGS Result
ATATGCCAAGTACGCCCCCTATTGACGTCAATGACGGTAAATGGCCCGCCTGGCATTATGCCCAGTACAT
GACCTTATGGGACTTTCCTACTTGGCAGTACATCTACGTATTAGTCATCGCTATTACCATGGTGATGCGG
TTTTGGCAGTACATCAATGGGCGTGGATAGCGGTTTGACTCACGGGGATTTCCAAGTCTCCACCCCATTG
ACGTCAATGGGAGTTTGTTTTGGCACCAAAATCAACGGGACTTTCCAAAATGTCGTAACAACTCCGCCCC
ATTGACGCAAATGGGCGGTAGGCGTGTACGGTGGGAGGTCTATATAAGCAGAGCTGGTTTAGTGAACCGT
CAGATCCGCTAGAGATCCGCGGCCGCTAATACGACTCACTATAGGGAGAGCCGCCACCATGAAGCACATG
CCTAGAAAGAGATACAGCTGCGACTTCGAGACAACAACCAAGGTCGAGGACTGCAGAGTGTGGGCTTACG
GATATATGAATATCGAGGACCACTCTGAGTACAAGATCGGAAATAGCCTGGATGAGTTTATGGCCTGGGC
CCTGAAAGTGCAGGCCGACCTGTACTTCCACAACCTGAAATTCGACGGCGCCTTCATCATTAACTGGCTG
GAACGGAACGGCTTTAAGTGGTCCGCCGATGGACTGCCAAACACCTACAACACCATCATCAGCAGAACCG
GCCAGTGGTACATGATCGACATCTGCCTGGGCTACAAGGGCAAAAGAAAGATCCATACCGTGATCTACGA
CAGCCTGAAGAAACTGCCTTTCCCCGTGAAGAAGATCGCTAAAGACTTCAAGCTGACAGTGCTGAAGGGC
GACATTGATTACCACAAGGAAAGACCTGTGGGATACAAGATCACACCTGAGGAATATGCCTACATCAAGA
ACGCCATCCAGATCATCGCCGAGGCCCTGCTGATCCAGTTCAAGCAGGGCCTGGACCGGATGACCGCTGG
CAGCGACAGCCTCAAAGACTTCAAGGACATTATCACCACTAAGAAGTTCAAAAAGGTGTTCCCAACACTG
TCTCTTGGACTGGACAAGAAGGTGCGGTACGCCTATAGAGGCGGCTTTACCTGGCTGAACGACAGATTCA
AGGAAAAGGAAATCGGCGAGGGCATGGTGTTTGACGTGAACTCCCTCTACCCTGCCCAGATGTACAGCCG
GCTGCTGCCCTATGGCGAGCCTATCGTGTTTGAGGGCAAGTACGTGTGGGATGAAGATTACCCCCTGCAC
ATCCAGCACATCCGGTGCGAGTTCGAGCTGAAGGAGGGCTACATCCCAACAATCCAAATCAAACGGAGCA
GATTCTACAAGGGCAACGAGTACCTGAAAAGCAGCGGCGGCGAAATCGCCGATCTGTGGCTGAGCAATGT
GGACCTGGAACTGATGAAGGAACACTACGACCTGTACAACGTGGAATACATCAGCGGCCTGAAGTTTAAG
GCCACAACCGGCCTGTTCAAAGACTTCATCGATAAGTGGACCTACATCAAAACAACCAGCGAGGGCGCTA
TCAAGCAGCTGGCCAAGCTGATGCTGAATTCTCTGTACGGCAAGTTCGCCAGCAACCCTGATGTCACAGG
CAAGGTGCCCTACCTGAAGGAAAACGGCGCCCTGGGCTTCAGACTGGGCGAGGAAGAAACCAAGGACCCT
GTGTACACCCCTATGGGTGTTTTCATCACCGCCTGGGCCAGATACACCACCATCACCGCCGCTCAGGCTT
GTTACGATAGAATCATCTATTGTGATACCGACTCTATCCACCTGACCGGGACCGAGATCCCCGACGTGAT
CAAGGATATTGTGGACCCCAAGAAACTGGGCTACTGGGCCCACGAGTCCACCTTCAAGCGGGCCAAGTAC
CTGAGACCCAAGACCTACATCCAGGACATCTACATGAAAGAAGTGGACGGCGAGCTCGTGGAAGGCAGCC
CCGACGACTACACAGACATCAAGCTGAGCGTGAAGTGCGCCGGCATGACCGATAAGATCAAAAAGGAGGT
GACATTTGAGAACTTCAAGGTGGGATTCAGCCGCAAGATGAAACCTAAGCCTGTTCAAGTGCCTGGCGGT
GTTGTGCTGGTGGATGACACCTTCACAATCAAGTCCGGCGGAAGCTCTGGTGGCAGCAAGCGGACCGCCG
ACGGCTCTGAATTCGAGAGCCCTAAGAAGAAAAGAAAGGTGAGCGGTGGGAGCAGCGGCGGGTCAGGCGA
GATCGCCGCACTGGAAGCCAAGATCGCTGCCCTGAAGGCAAAGAACGCCGCTCTGAAGGCCGAGATCGCC
GCCCTGGAAGCCGGATACTGACCGGTCATCATCACCATCACCATTGAGTTTAAACCCGCTGATCAGCCTC
GACTGTGCCTTCTAGTTGCCAGCCATCTGTTGTTTGCCCCTCCCCCGTGCCTTCCTTGACCCTGGAAGGT
GCCACTCCCACTGTCCTTTCCTAATAAAATGAGGAAATTGCATCGCATTGTCTGAGTAGGTGTCATTCTA
TTCTGGGGGGTGGGGTGGGGCAGGACAGCAAGGGGGAGGATTGGGAAGACAATAGCAGGCATGCTGGGGA
TGCGGTGGGCTCTATGGCTTCTGAGGCGGAAAGAACCAGCTGGGGCTCGATACCGTCGACCTCTAGCTAG
AGCTTGGCGTAATCATGGTCATAGCTGTTTCCTGTGTGAAATTGTTATCCGCTCACAATTCCACACAACA
TACGAGCCGGAAGCATAAAGTGTAAAGCCTAGGGTGCCTAATGAGTGAGCTAACTCACATTAATTGCGTT
GCGCTCACTGCCCGCTTTCCAGTCGGGAAACCTGTCGTGCCAGCTGCATTAATGAATCGGCCAACGCGCG
GGGAGAGGCGGTTTGCGTATTGGGCGCTCTTCCGCTTCCTCGCTCACTGACTCGCTGCGCTCGGTCGTTC
GGCTGCGGCGAGCGGTATCAGCTCACTCAAAGGCGGTAATACGGTTATCCACAGAATCAGGGGATAACGC
AGGAAAGAACATGTGAGCAAAAGGCCAGCAAAAGGCCAGGAACCGTAAAAAGGCCGCGTTGCTGGCGTTT
TTCCATAGGCTCCGCCCCCCTGACGAGCATCACAAAAATCGACGCTCAAGTCAGAGGTGGCGAAACCCGA
CAGGACTATAAAGATACCAGGCGTTTCCCCCTGGAAGCTCCCTCGTGCGCTCTCCTGTTCCGACCCTGCC
GCTTACCGGATACCTGTCCGCCTTTCTCCCTTCGGGAAGCGTGGCGCTTTCTCATAGCTCACGCTGTAGG
TATCTCAGTTCGGTGTAGGTCGTTCGCTCCAAGCTGGGCTGTGTGCACGAACCCCCCGTTCAGCCCGACC
GCTGCGCCTTATCCGGTAACTATCGTCTTGAGTCCAACCCGGTAAGACACGACTTATCGCCACTGGCAGC
AGCCACTGGTAACAGGATTAGCAGAGCGAGGTATGTAGGCGGTGCTACAGAGTTCTTGAAGTGGTGGCCT
AACTACGGCTACACTAGAAGAACAGTATTTGGTATCTGCGCTCTGCTGAAGCCAGTTACCTTCGGAAAAA
GAGTTGGTAGCTCTTGATCCGGCAAACAAACCACCGCTGGTAGCGGTGGTTTTTTTGTTTGCAAGCAGCA
GATTACGCGCAGAAAAAAAGGATCTCAAGAAGATCCTTTGATCTTTTCTACGGGGTCTGACGCTCAGTGG
AACGAAAACTCACGTTAAGGGATTTTGGTCATGAGATTATCAAAAAGGATCTTCACCTAGATCCTTTTAA
ATTAAAAATGAAGTTTTAAATCAATCTAAAGTATATATGAGTAAACTTGGTCTGACAGTTACCAATGCTT
AATCAGTGAGGCACCTATCTCAGCGATCTGTCTATTTCGTTCATCCATAGTTGCCTGACTCCCCGTCGTG
TAGATAACTACGATACGGGAGGGCTTACCATCTGGCCCCAGTGCTGCAATGATACCGCGCGAACCACGCT
CACCGGCTCCAGATTTATCAGCAATAAACCAGCCAGCCGGAAGGGCCGAGCGCAGAAGTGGTCCTGCAAC
TTTATCCGCCTCCATCCAGTCTATTAATTGTTGCCGGGAAGCTAGAGTAAGTAGTTCGCCAGTTAATAGT
TTGCGCAACGTTGTTGCCATTGCTACAGGCATCGTGGTGTCACGCTCGTCGTTTGGTATGGCTTCATTCA
GCTCCGGTTCCCAACGATCAAGGCGAGTTACATGATCCCCCATGTTGTGCAAAAAAGCGGTTAGCTCCTT
CGGTCCTCCGATCGTTGTCAGAAGTAAGTTGGCCGCAGTGTTATCACTCATGGTTATGGCAGCACTGCAT
AATTCTCTTACTGTCATGCCATCCGTAAGATGCTTTTCTGTGACTGGTGAGTACTCAACCAAGTCATTCT
GAGAATAGTGTATGCGGCGACCGAGTTGCTCTTGCCCGGCGTCAATACGGGATAATACCGCGCCACATAG
CAGAACTTTAAAAGTGCTCATCATTGGAAAACGTTCTTCGGGGCGAAAACTCTCAAGGATCTTACCGCTG
TTGAGATCCAGTTCGATGTAACCCACTCGTGCACCCAACTGATCTTCAGCATCTTTTACTTTCACCAGCG
TTTCTGGGTGAGCAAAAACAGGAAGGCAAAATGCCGCAAAAAAGGGAATAAGGGCGACACGGAAATGTTG
AATACTCATACTCTTCCTTTTTCAATATTATTGAAGCATTTATCAGGGTTATTGTCTCATGAGCGGATAC
ATATTTGAATGTATTTAGAAAAATAAACAAATAGGGGTTCCGCGCACATTTCCCCGAAAAGTGCCACCTG
ACGTCGACGGATCGGGAGATCGATCTCCCGATCCCCTAGGGTCGACTCTCAGTACAATCTGCTCTGATGC
CGCATAGTTAAGCCAGTATCTGCTCCCTGCTTGTGTGTTGGAGGTCGCTGAGTAGTGCGCGAGCAAAATT
TAAGCTACAACAAGGCAAGGCTTGACCGACAATTGCATGAAGAATCTGCTTAGGGTTAGGCGTTTTGCGC
TGCTTCGCGATGTACGGGCCAGATATACGCGTTGACATTGATTATTGACTAGTTATTAATAGTAATCAAT
TACGGGGTCATTAGTTCATAGCCCATATATGGAGTTCCGCGTTACATAACTTACGGTAAATGGCCCGCCT
GGCTGACCGCCCAACGACCCCCGCCCATTGACGTCAATAATGACGTATGTTCCCATAGTAACGCCAATAG
GGACTTTCCATTGACGTCAATGGGTGGAGTATTTACGGTAAACTGCCCACTTGGCAGTACATCAAGTGTA
TC
Features (pLannotate 1.2.2; 15 found; start..end, strand, type, name):
    132..335     +  promoter       CMV promoter: human cytomegalovirus (CMV) immediate early promoter
    377..395     +  promoter       T7 promoter: promoter for bacteriophage T7 RNA polymerase
    409..2133    +  CDS            2: DPOL_BPPH2 - Experimental evidence at protein level: Swiss-Prot protein existence level 1. Polymerase responsible for protein-primed viral DNA replication by strand displacement with high processivity and fidelity (PubMed:3863101) (PubMed:2498321). To start replication, the DNA polymerase forms a heterodimer with a free primer terminal protein (TP), recognizes the replication origins at both 5' ends of the linear chromosome, and initiates replication using as primer the OH-group of Ser-232 of the TP (PubMed:22210885). This polymerase possesses three enzymatic activities: DNA synthesis (polymer
   2383..2607    +  polyA_signal   bGH poly(A) signal: bovine growth hormone polyadenylation signal
   2611..2632    +  promoter       SV40 promoter (fragment): SV40 enhancer and early promoter
   2637..2653    +  misc_feature   MCS (fragment): pBluescript multiple cloning site
   2702..2718    -  protein_bind   lac operator: The lac repressor binds to the lac operator to inhibit transcription in E. coli. This inhibition can be relieved by adding lactose or isopropyl-β-D-thiogalactopyranoside (IPTG). lac repressor encoded by lacI
   2726..2756    -  promoter       lac promoter: promoter for the E. coli lac operon
   2771..2792    -  protein_bind   CAP binding site: CAP binding activates transcription in the presence of cAMP. E. coli catabolite activator protein
   2805..2897    -  CDS            lacI (fragment): lac repressor; lacI; The lac repressor binds to the lac operator to inhibit transcription in E. coli. This inhibition can be relieved by adding lactose or isopropyl-β-D-thiogalactopyranoside (IPTG).
   3080..3668    -  rep_origin     ori: high-copy-number ColE1/pMB1/pBR322/pUC origin of replication
   3839..4699    -  CDS            AmpR: β-lactamase; bla; confers resistance to ampicillin, carbenicillin, and related antibiotics
   4700..4804    -  promoter       AmpR promoter: bla
   4875..4919    -  misc_feature   bom (fragment): basis of mobility region from pBR322
   5074..131     +  enhancer       CMV enhancer (across the origin): human cytomegalovirus immediate early enhancer
