[The description below was written by a language model from this plasmid's Addgene catalogue record and pLannotate feature annotations shown in this document.]
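Description:
pCMV-T7-ePhi29-CC(N5) (LM2719) is a 5.3 kb mammalian expression plasmid that also serves as an in vitro transcription template. It was built by Gibson assembly into the pCMV-T7-SpCas9-P2A-EGFP (RTW3027) backbone. It is propagated in E. coli from a high-copy ColE1/pUC-type origin and selected with ampicillin through the β-lactamase (AmpR) gene and its own promoter. The remaining annotated bacterial elements (lac promoter/operator, CAP site, and fragments of lacI, bom, an SV40 promoter and a pBluescript MCS) appear to be backbone remnants with no stated role in the design. No mammalian selection marker or fluorescent reporter is annotated.

The payload is a synthetic open reading frame encoding an engineered phi29 DNA polymerase (ePhi29). It carries D169A, recorded as the exonuclease-deficient (-exo) change, together with M8R, V51A, M97T, G197D, E221K, Q497P, K512E and F526L. According to the record, the polymerase is followed by a C-terminal bipartite nuclear localisation signal (BPNLS) and an N5 coiled-coil domain. The feature table annotates only the polymerase portion, leaving about 250 nt unannotated before the bGH polyadenylation signal, which is presumably where these C-terminal additions lie. The CMV enhancer and immediate-early promoter drive expression in mammalian cells, and a T7 promoter placed just upstream of the coding sequence allows mRNA to be made with T7 RNA polymerase.

The plasmid supplies the "recruited polymerase" component of click editing, a programmable genome-writing approach that uses DNA polymerases and HUH endonucleases. The coiled-coil domain is presumably intended to pair with a complementary coiled coil on another editor component, bringing the polymerase to the target site, although the record does not name that partner.
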