Addgene plasmid #208973: Recruited polymerase expression - pCMV-T7-ePhi29-CC(N5) (LM2719)
Purpose: Recruited ePhi29 DNA polymerase (-exo), with a C-terminal N5 coiled coil (CC) domain, expressed from CMV or T7 promoters.
Depositing lab: Benjamin Kleinstiver. Depositing organization: Massachusetts General Hospital. Publication: Click editing enables programmable genome writing using DNA polymerases and HUH endonucleases. Ferreira da Silva J, Tou CJ, King EM, Eller ML, Rufino-Ramos D, Ma L, Cromwell CR, Metovic J, Benning FMC, Chao LH, Eichler FS, Kleinstiver BP. Nat Biotechnol. 2024 Jul 22. doi: 10.1038/s41587-024-02324-x. PubMed 39039307.
Backbone
  Vector backbone: pCMV-T7-SpCas9-P2A-EGFP (RTW3027)
  Vector type: Mammalian Expression, CRISPR ; in vitro transcription; T7 promoter
Growth in bacteria
  Bacterial resistance: Ampicillin, 100 μg/mL
  Growth temperature: 37°C
  Growth strain: DH5alpha
  Copy number: High Copy
Gene/Insert
  Gene/Insert name: ePhi29-BPNLS-CC(N5) (alt name: LM2719)
  Species: Synthetic
  Mutation: ePhi29(-exo)(D169A;M8R/V51A/M97T/G197D/E221K/Q497P/K512E/F526L)
  Promoter: CMV and T7
  Tag / fusion protein: BPNLS (C terminal on insert)
  Cloning method: Gibson Cloning
  Sequencing primers: 5′ oBK6928-CCAAGTCTCCACCCCATTGACG; 3′ oBK219-GGGAGTGGCACCTTCCAGGGTC
Terms and licenses: Academic/Nonprofit Terms; Industry Terms: Not Available to Industry
Depositor comments: Please visit https://doi.org/10.1101/2023.09.12.557440 for bioRxiv preprint.
How to cite: Recruited polymerase expression - pCMV-T7-ePhi29-CC(N5) (LM2719) was a gift from Benjamin Kleinstiver (Addgene plasmid # 208973 ; http://n2t.net/addgene:208973 ; RRID:Addgene_208973)
